Addgene plasmid #230999: pRSFDuet-1 ElonginB, ElonginC
Purpose: Dual expression vector containing mouse ElonginB and ElonginC for E.coli protein purification
Depositing lab: Michael Rape. Depositing organization: University of California, Berkeley. Publication: A Cellular Mechanism to Detect and Alleviate Reductive Stress. Manford AG, Rodriguez-Perez F, Shih KY, Shi Z, Berdan CA, Choe M, Titov DV, Nomura DK, Rape M. Cell. 2020 Oct 1;183(1):46-61.e21. doi: 10.1016/j.cell.2020.08.034. Epub 2020 Sep 16. PubMed 32941802.
Backbone
  Vector backbone: pRSF Duet-1
  Backbone manufacturer: Sigma-Aldrich
  Backbone size w/o insert (bp): 3829
  Vector type: Bacterial Expression
Growth in bacteria
  Bacterial resistance: Kanamycin, 50 μg/mL
  Growth temperature: 37°C
  Growth strain: DH5alpha
  Copy number: Unknown
Gene/Insert 1
  Gene/Insert name: Elongin B
  Species: M. musculus (mouse)
  Insert size (bp): 357
  Entrez Gene: Elob (a.k.a. 0610040H15Rik, Tceb2)
  Cloning method: Restriction Enzyme; 5′ cloning site NcoI (unknown if destroyed); 3′ cloning site Sal1 (unknown if destroyed)
  Sequencing primers: 5′ GGATCTCGACGCTCTCCC
Gene/Insert 2
  Gene/Insert name: Elongin C
  Species: M. musculus (mouse)
  Insert size (bp): 337
  Entrez Gene: Eloc (a.k.a. 2610043E24Rik, 2610301I15Rik, Tceb1)
  Cloning method: Restriction Enzyme; 5′ cloning site NdeI (unknown if destroyed); 3′ cloning site XhoI (unknown if destroyed)
  Sequencing primers: 5′ GCTAGTTATTGCTCAGCGGT
Terms and licenses: Academic/Nonprofit Terms; Industry Terms: Not Available to Industry
How to cite: pRSFDuet-1 ElonginB, ElonginC was a gift from Michael Rape (Addgene plasmid # 230999 ; http://n2t.net/addgene:230999 ; RRID:Addgene_230999)
