[The description below was written by a language model from this plasmid's Addgene catalogue record and pLannotate feature annotations shown in this document.]
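Description:
pRSFDuet-1 ElonginB, ElonginC is a bacterial co-expression plasmid built on the pRSFDuet-1 backbone for producing the mouse Elongin B/Elongin C heterodimer in E. coli for protein purification. It replicates from the RSF1030 origin, which is compatible with other common origin types, so it can be maintained alongside additional expression plasmids. Selection is with kanamycin through an aminoglycoside phosphotransferase gene. The sequenced record is about 4.4 kb. A few short annotations in the backbone (TcR fragments, a partial AmpR promoter, a SET1 fragment) appear to be small sequence matches rather than functional elements.

The payload consists of two tandem T7 promoter/lac operator cassettes in the same orientation. The first drives Elob (Elongin B), cloned between NcoI and SalI downstream of a T7 gene 10 ribosome binding site. Cloning at NcoI in this backbone would normally bypass the vector's N-terminal His tag, and no such tag is annotated. The second cassette drives Eloc (Elongin C), inserted between NdeI and XhoI. The annotation tool matched this ORF to the bovine protein, but the catalogue lists it as mouse, which probably reflects high conservation of this protein. An S-tag fragment lies downstream of the Elongin C ORF, and the record does not indicate whether it is translated in frame. A single T7 terminator follows both cassettes.

The plasmid also carries lacI under its own promoter, so expression stays repressed until induced with IPTG in a host that supplies T7 RNA polymerase. Elongin BC acts as an adaptor linking BC-box substrate receptors to Cullin/RBX1 modules, so the plasmid could supply this subcomplex when reconstituting such E3 ubiquitin ligase assemblies.
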