Features (pLannotate 1.2.2; 19 found; start..end, strand, type, name):
      3..27      +  protein_bind   lac operator: The lac repressor binds to the lac operator to inhibit transcription in E. coli. This inhibition can be relieved by adding lactose or isopropyl-β-D-thiogalactopyranoside (IPTG). lac repressor encoded by lacI
     42..64      +  RBS            RBS: efficient ribosome binding site from bacteriophage T7 gene 10 (Olins and Rangwala, 1989)
     71..424     +  CDS            Elob: ELOB_MOUSE - Also known as Tceb2. Experimental evidence at protein level: Swiss-Prot protein existence level 1. The elongin BC complex seems to be involved as an adapter protein in the proteasomal degradation of target proteins via different E3 ubiquitin ligase complexes, including the von Hippel-Lindau ubiquitination complex CBC(VHL). By binding to BC-box motifs it seems to link target recruitment subunits, like VHL and members of the SOCS box family, to Cullin/RBX1 modules that activate E2 ubiquitination enzymes. From Mus musculus (Mouse).
    505..523     +  promoter       T7 promoter: promoter for bacteriophage T7 RNA polymerase
    524..548     +  protein_bind   lac operator: The lac repressor binds to the lac operator to inhibit transcription in E. coli. This inhibition can be relieved by adding lactose or isopropyl-β-D-thiogalactopyranoside (IPTG). lac repressor encoded by lacI
    591..926     +  CDS            ELOC (sequence partly withheld): ELOC_BOVIN - Also known as TCEB1. Experimental evidence at protein level: Swiss-Prot protein existence level 1. The elongin BC complex seems to be involved as an adapter protein in the proteasomal degradation of target proteins via different E3 ubiquitin ligase complexes, including the von Hippel-Lindau ubiquitination complex CBC(VHL). By binding to BC-box motifs it seems to link target recruitment subunits, like VHL and members of the SOCS box family, to Cullin/RBX1 modules that activate E2 ubiquitination enzymes. From Bos taurus (Bovine).
    942..983     +  CDS            S-Tag (fragment): affinity and epitope tag derived from pancreatic ribonuclease A
   1013..1030    +  CDS            SET1 (fragment): solubility-enhancement tag derived from T7 phage gene 10B
   1038..1085    +  terminator     T7 terminator: transcription terminator for bacteriophage T7 RNA polymerase
   1249..1306    +  promoter       AmpR promoter (fragment): bla
   1315..2130    -  CDS            KanR: aminoglycoside phosphotransferase; aph(3')-Ia; confers resistance to kanamycin in bacteria or G418 (Geneticin®) in eukaryotes
   2131..2222    -  promoter       AmpR promoter: bla
   2238..2987    -  rep_origin     RSF ori: Plasmids containing the RSF 1030 origin of replication can be propagated in E. coli cells that contain additional plasmids with compatible origins.
   3070..3134    -  CDS            TcR (fragment): tetracycline efflux protein; tet; confers resistance to tetracycline
   3149..3170    -  protein_bind   CAP binding site: CAP binding activates transcription in the presence of cAMP. E. coli catabolite activator protein
   3183..4265    -  CDS            lacI: lac repressor; lacI; The lac repressor binds to the lac operator to inhibit transcription in E. coli. This inhibition can be relieved by adding lactose or isopropyl-β-D-thiogalactopyranoside (IPTG).
   4266..4343    -  promoter       lacI promoter: lacI
   4351..4386    -  CDS            TcR (fragment): tetracycline efflux protein; tet; confers resistance to tetracycline
   4389..2       +  promoter       T7 promoter (across the origin): promoter for bacteriophage T7 RNA polymerase
>Addgene plasmid #230999 | pRSFDuet-1 ElonginB, ElonginC | addgene full sequence | sequence record 458871 | Addgene NGS Result
GGGGAATTGTGAGCGGATAACAATTCCCCTGTAGAAATAATTTTGTTTAACTTTAATAAGGAGATATACC
ATGGACGTGTTTCTCATGATCCGGCGCCACAAGACCACCATCTTTACGGACGCCAAGGAGTCGAGCACCG
TGTTCGAACTGAAGCGCATCGTCGAGGGCATCCTCAAGCGGCCGCCAGAGGAGCAGCGGCTTTACAAGGA
TGACCAGCTCCTTGATGATGGCAAAACTCTGGGCGAGTGTGGCTTCACTAGCCAGACAGCACGGCCACAG
GCCCCAGCCACAGTGGGCCTGGCCTTCCGAGCAGATGACACCTTCGAAGCTCTCCGCATCGAGCCCTTTT
CCAGCCCTCCAGAGCTTCCAGATGTGATGAAGCCACAGGATTCTGGAGGCAGTGCCAATGAACAAGCTGT
GCAGTGAGTCGACAAGCTTGCGGCCGCATAATGCTTAAGTCGAACAGAAAGTAATCGTATTGTACACGGC
CGCATAATCGAAATTAATACGACTCACTATAGGGGAATTGTGAGCGGATAACAATTCCCCATCTTAGTAT
ATTAGTTAAGTATAAGAAGGAGATATACATATGGATGGAGAGGAGAAGACCTATGGTGGCTGTGAAGGCC
CTGATGCT
[288 nt withheld, positions 639-926]
TAACTCGAGTCTGGTAAAGAAACCGCTGCTGCGAAATTTGAACGCCAGCACATGGACTCGTCTACTAGCG
CAGCTTAATTAACCTAGGCTGCTGCCACCGCTGAGCAATAACTAGCATAACCCCTTGGGGCCTCTAAACG
GGTCTTGAGGGGTTTTTTGCTGAAACCTCAGGCATTTGAGAAGCACACGGTCACACTGCTTCCGGTAGTC
AATAAACCGGTAAACCAGCAATAGACATAAGCGGCTATTTAACGACCCTGCCCTGAACCGACGACAAGCT
GACGACCGGGTCTCCGCAAGTGGCACTTTTCGGGGAAATGTGCGCGGAACCCCTATTTGTTTATTTTTCT
AAATACATTCAAATATGTATCCGCTCATGAATTAATTCTTAGAAAAACTCATCGAGCATCAAATGAAACT
GCAATTTATTCATATCAGGATTATCAATACCATATTTTTGAAAAAGCCGTTTCTGTAATGAAGGAGAAAA
CTCACCGAGGCAGTTCCATAGGATGGCAAGATCCTGGTATCGGTCTGCGATTCCGACTCGTCCAACATCA
ATACAACCTATTAATTTCCCCTCGTCAAAAATAAGGTTATCAAGTGAGAAATCACCATGAGTGACGACTG
AATCCGGTGAGAATGGCAAAAGTTTATGCATTTCTTTCCAGACTTGTTCAACAGGCCAGCCATTACGCTC
GTCATCAAAATCACTCGCATCAACCAAACCGTTATTCATTCGTGATTGCGCCTGAGCGAGACGAAATACG
CGGTCGCTGTTAAAAGGACAATTACAAACAGGAATCGAATGCAACCGGCGCAGGAACACTGCCAGCGCAT
CAACAATATTTTCACCTGAATCAGGATATTCTTCTAATACCTGGAATGCTGTTTTCCCGGGGATCGCAGT
GGTGAGTAACCATGCATCATCAGGAGTACGGATAAAATGCTTGATGGTCGGAAGAGGCATAAATTCCGTC
AGCCAGTTTAGTCTGACCATCTCATCTGTAACATCATTGGCAACGCTACCTTTGCCATGTTTCAGAAACA
ACTCTGGCGCATCGGGCTTCCCATACAATCGATAGATTGTCGCACCTGATTGCCCGACATTATCGCGAGC
CCATTTATACCCATATAAATCAGCATCCATGTTGGAATTTAATCGCGGCCTAGAGCAAGACGTTTCCCGT
TGAATATGGCTCATACTCTTCCTTTTTCAATATTATTGAAGCATTTATCAGGGTTATTGTCTCATGAGCG
GATACATATTTGAATGTATTTAGAAAAATAAACAAATAGGCATGCAGCGCTCTTCCGCTTCCTCGCTCAC
TGACTCGCTACGCTCGGTCGTTCGACTGCGGCGAGCGGTGTCAGCTCACTCAAAAGCGGTAATACGGTTA
TCCACAGAATCAGGGGATAAAGCCGGAAAGAACATGTGAGCAAAAAGCAAAGCACCGGAAGAAGCCAACG
CCGCAGGCGTTTTTCCATAGGCTCCGCCCCCCTGACGAGCATCACAAAAATCGACGCTCAAGCCAGAGGT
GGCGAAACCCGACAGGACTATAAAGATACCAGGCGTTTCCCCCTGGAAGCTCCCTCGTGCGCTCTCCTGT
TCCGACCCTGCCGCTTACCGGATACCTGTCCGCCTTTCTCCCTTCGGGAAGCGTGGCGCTTTCTCATAGC
TCACGCTGTTGGTATCTCAGTTCGGTGTAGGTCGTTCGCTCCAAGCTGGGCTGTGTGCACGAACCCCCCG
TTCAGCCCGACCGCTGCGCCTTATCCGGTAACTATCGTCTTGAGTCCAACCCGGTAAGACACGACTTATC
GCCACTGGCAGCAGCCATTGGTAACTGATTTAGAGGACTTTGTCTTGAAGTTATGCACCTGTTAAGGCTA
AACTGAAAGAACAGATTTTGGTGAGTGCGGTCCTCCAACCCACTTACCTTGGTTCAAAGAGTTGGTAGCT
CAGCGAACCTTGAGAAAACCACCGTTGGTAGCGGTGGTTTTTCTTTATTTATGAGATGATGAATCAATCG
GTCTATCAAGTCAACGAACAGCTATTCCGTTACTCTAGATTTCAGTGCAATTTATCTCTTCAAATGTAGC
ACCTGAAGTCAGCCCCATACGATATAAGTTGTAATTCTCATGTTAGTCATGCCCCGCGCCCACCGGAAGG
AGCTGACTGGGTTGAAGGCTCTCAAGGGCATCGGTCGAGATCCCGGTGCCTAATGAGTGAGCTAACTTAC
ATTAATTGCGTTGCGCTCACTGCCCGCTTTCCAGTCGGGAAACCTGTCGTGCCAGCTGCATTAATGAATC
GGCCAACGCGCGGGGAGAGGCGGTTTGCGTATTGGGCGCCAGGGTGGTTTTTCTTTTCACCAGTGAGACG
GGCAACAGCTGATTGCCCTTCACCGCCTGGCCCTGAGAGAGTTGCAGCAAGCGGTCCACGCTGGTTTGCC
CCAGCAGGCGAAAATCCTGTTTGATGGTGGTTAACGGCGGGATATAACATGAGCTGTCTTCGGTATCGTC
GTATCCCACTACCGAGATGTCCGCACCAACGCGCAGCCCGGACTCGGTAATGGCGCGCATTGCGCCCAGC
GCCATCTGATCGTTGGCAACCAGCATCGCAGTGGGAACGATGCCCTCATTCAGCATTTGCATGGTTTGTT
GAAAACCGGACATGGCACTCCAGTCGCCTTCCCGTTCCGCTATCGGCTGAATTTGATTGCGAGTGAGATA
TTTATGCCAGCCAGCCAGACGCAGACGCGCCGAGACAGAACTTAATGGGCCCGCTAACAGCGCGATTTGC
TGGTGACCCAATGCGACCAGATGCTCCACGCCCAGTCGCGTACCGTCTTCATGGGAGAAAATAATACTGT
TGATGGGTGTCTGGTCAGAGACATCAAGAAATAACGCCGGAACATTAGTGCAGGCAGCTTCCACAGCAAT
GGCATCCTGGTCATCCAGCGGATAGTTAATGATCAGCCCACTGACGCGTTGCGCGAGAAGATTGTGCACC
GCCGCTTTACAGGCTTCGACGCCGCTTCGTTCTACCATCGACACCACCACGCTGGCACCCAGTTGATCGG
CGCGAGATTTAATCGCCGCGACAATTTGCGACGGCGCGTGCAGGGCCAGACTGGAGGTGGCAACGCCAAT
CAGCAACGACTGTTTGCCCGCCAGTTGTTGTGCCACGCGGTTGGGAATGTAATTCAGCTCCGCCATCGCC
GCTTCCACTTTTTCCCGCGTTTTCGCAGAAACGTGGCTGGCCTGGTTCACCACGCGGGAAACGGTCTGAT
AAGAGACACCGGCATACTCTGCGACATCGTATAACGTTACTGGTTTCACATTCACCACCCTGAATTGACT
CTCTTCCGGGCGCTATCATGCCATACCGCGAAAGGTTTTGCGCCATTCGATGGTGTCCGGGATCTCGACG
CTCTCCCTTATGCGACTCCTGCATTAGGAAATTAATACGACTCACTATA
