>Addgene plasmid #230999 | pRSFDuet-1 ElonginB, ElonginC | depositor partial sequence | sequence record 454087 | Mouse Elongin C
ATGGATGGAGAGGAGAAGACCTATGGTGGCTGTGAAGGCCCTGATGCT
[288 nt withheld, positions 49-336]
TAA
