>Addgene plasmid #230999 | pRSFDuet-1 ElonginB, ElonginC | depositor partial sequence | sequence record 454088 | Mouse Elongin B
ATGGACGTGTTTCTCATGATCCGGCGCCACAAGACCACCATCTTTACGGACGCCAAGGAGTCGAGCACCG
TGTTCGAACTGAAGCGCATCGTCGAGGGCATCCTCAAGCGGCCGCCAGAGGAGCAGCGGCTTTACAAGGA
TGACCAGCTCCTTGATGATGGCAAAACTCTGGGCGAGTGTGGCTTCACTAGCCAGACAGCACGGCCACAG
GCCCCAGCCACAGTGGGCCTGGCCTTCCGAGCAGATGACACCTTCGAAGCTCTCCGCATCGAGCCCTTTT
CCAGCCCTCCAGAGCTTCCAGATGTGATGAAGCCACAGGATTCTGGAGGCAGTGCCAATGAACAAGCTGT
GCAGTGA
